Addgene plasmid #18330: T4 Lysozyme S44P WT*
Depositing lab: Brian Matthews. Depositing organization: University of Oregon.
Backbone
  Vector backbone: pHS1403
  Backbone size w/o insert (bp): 5000
  Vector type: Bacterial Expression
Growth in bacteria
  Bacterial resistance: Ampicillin, 100 μg/mL
  Growth temperature: 37°C
  Growth strain: DH5alpha
  Copy number: High Copy
Gene/Insert
  Gene/Insert name: T4 Lysozyme (alt name: AS44P)
  Species: Bacteriophage T4
  Insert size (bp): 600
  Mutation: S44P WT*
  GenBank ID: NP_049736
  Entrez Gene: e (a.k.a. T4p123)
  Cloning method: Restriction Enzyme; 5′ cloning site BamHI (not destroyed); 3′ cloning site HindIII (not destroyed)
  Sequencing primers: 5′ na; 3′ GGCGTATCACGAGGCCC
Terms and licenses: Academic/Nonprofit Terms; Industry Terms: Not Available to Industry
Depositor comments: The BamHI site is 27 bp from the ATG and the HindIII site is 115 bp from the stop.
How to cite: T4 Lysozyme S44P WT* was a gift from Brian Matthews (Addgene plasmid # 18330 ; http://n2t.net/addgene:18330 ; RRID:Addgene_18330)
