[The description below was written by a language model from this plasmid's Addgene catalogue record.]
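Description:
T4 Lysozyme S44P WT* is a bacterial expression plasmid built on the pHS1403 backbone (about 5 kb without insert) that carries a mutant form of the bacteriophage T4 lysozyme gene (gene e). It is maintained in E. coli as a high-copy plasmid under ampicillin selection. The record does not name the origin of replication or the promoter that drives expression, and no feature table is provided, so the regulatory architecture of the expression cassette cannot be described from the available information.

The insert is roughly 600 bp and was cloned by restriction digestion between a 5′ BamHI site and a 3′ HindIII site, both of which remain intact, so the fragment can be excised or exchanged. According to the depositor's comments, the BamHI site lies 27 bp from the start codon and the HindIII site 115 bp from the stop codon, meaning the fragment includes short flanking untranslated regions around the coding sequence. The encoded protein carries the substitution S44P, replacing serine 44 with proline, in the "WT*" background. That designation is generally used for the cysteine-free pseudo-wild-type T4 lysozyme, although the record itself does not define it. No affinity tags, fusion partners or reporters are listed.

The record does not state an intended use beyond bacterial expression. A single-site variant of this kind is suited to producing recombinant mutant enzyme for comparison with the parent protein, for example in studies of how a point substitution affects protein stability, folding or structure.
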