>Addgene plasmid #18330 | T4 Lysozyme S44P WT* | addgene partial sequence | sequence record 24118 | 3primeUP
CTANGAAAAGCCCGCTCATTAGGCGGGCTCAGATCTGCTCATGTTTGACAGCTTATCATCGATAAGCTTC
GGCAATAAATTCTTGATATGTTTTCATATGTTTCCTTTAAATATTTTAATTAGTAATTGTCTATTCAAGT
AATTGTGAATATACTATCACAATTCCAAGAGAAAGTAAACAGCTTTATAGATTTTTATACGCGTCCCAAG
TGCCAGTTCTAAACGTTGTAATGACTCGTTTTGCGCGATTAGGTGTTTGATTATACCATCTACTTTTAGC
TAAGTTAACTGCTGCTTCATCCCAGCGTTTTTGTTGAAGCATACGTAAAGAGTTAGTAAATCCTGCCACA
CCGGTTTCTCCCATTTGGAAAACCATATTAATCAATGCAGCGCGACGAACCGCATCAAGAGAATCATAAA
CCGGTTTTAATTTAGCATTTCTCAGAATTCCGCGAACAGCAGCATCAACATCCTGATTAAAGAGTTTTTC
AGCCTCATCTTTTGTAATTACACCATTAGTATTACGCCCAATAGCTTTATCTAATTCGGGTTTAGCAGCA
TTAAGTGATGGACTTTTTGTAAGCAAATGACCGATGCCAATAGTGTAATAGCCTTCTGTGTCTTTATAGA
TTTTAAGTCTAAGACCTTCATCTATACGTAACATTTCAAATATATTCATAATACCTCCTAAGCATCGATG
GATCCTGTTTCCTGTGTGAAATTGTTATCCGCTCACAATTCCACACATTATACGAGCCGATGATTAATTG
TCAACAGGGGGATGGGGAGTAAGCTGATCCTGTTTCCTGTGTGAAATTGTTATCCGCTCACAATTCCACA
CATTATACGAGCCGATGATTAATTGTCAACAGGGGGATGGGGAGTAAGCTCATCGATGGATCGACCGGGG
TTTCCCGGGGGGAAAATGGTNATCCGCTCACAATTCCNCACATTTATACGAGCCGGNAAGCATAAAGGNG
NAANGCCNGGGGGNGGCCNAAAGGAGNGGAGCTAANCTTACNNTTAATGGCGNTGNGCCTCNCNGGCCCG
CTTTNCCAGTCNGGGAAACCNGGNCGNGNCCAGGNNCCCCATCGNANGGGGGCAN
